>Addgene plasmid #119572 | pC0.054 | addgene full sequence | sequence record 234097 | Addgene NGS Result
GTGGCTCTTCAGTGGACGAAAGGGCCTCGTGATACGCCTATTTTTATAGGTTAATGTCATGATAATAATG
GTTTCTTAGACGTCAGGTGGCACTTTTCGGGGAAATGTGCGCGGAACCCCTATTTGTTTATTTTTCTAAA
TACATTCAAATATGTATCCGCTCATGAGACAATAACCCTGATAAATGCTTCAATAATATTGAAAAAGGAA
GAGTATGCGCTCACGCAACTGGTCCAGAACCTTGACCGAACGCAGCGGTGGTAACGGCGCAGTGGCGGTT
TTCATGGCTTGTTATGACTGTTTTTTTTTGGGGTACAGTCTATGCCTCGGGCATCCAAGCAGCAAGCGCG
TTACGCCGTGGGTCGATGTTTGATGTTATGGAGCAGCAACGATGTTACGCAGCAGGGCAGTCGCCCTAAA
ACAAAGTTAAACATCATGAGGGAAGCGGTGATCGCCGAAGTATCGACTCAACTATCAGAGGTAGTTGGCG
TCATCGAGCGCCATCTCGAACCGACGTTGCTGGCCGTACATTTGTACGGCTCCGCAGTGGATGGCGGCCT
GAAGCCACACAGCGATATTGATTTGCTGGTTACGGTGACCGTAAGGCTTGATGAAACAACGCGGCGAGCT
TTGATCAACGACCTTTTGGAAACTTCGGCTTCCCCTGGAGAGAGCGAGATTCTCCGCGCTGTAGAAGTCA
CCATTGTTGTGCACGACGACATCATTCCGTGGCGTTATCCAGCTAAGCGCGAACTGCAATTTGGAGAATG
GCAGCGCAATGACATTCTTGCAGGTATCTTCGAGCCAGCCACGATCGACATTGATCTGGCTATCTTGCTG
ACAAAAGCAAGAGAACATAGCGTTGCCTTGGTAGGTCCAGCGGCGGAGGAACTCTTTGATCCGGTTCCTG
AACAGGATCTATTTGAGGCGCTAAATGAAACCTTAACGCTATGGAACTCGCCGCCCGACTGGGCTGGCGA
TGAGCGAAATGTAGTGCTTACGTTGTCCCGCATTTGGTACAGCGCAGTAACCGGCAAAATCGCGCCGAAG
GATGTCGCTGCCGACTGGGCAATGGAGCGCCTGCCGGCCCAGTATCAGCCCGTCATACTTGAAGCTAGAC
AGGCTTATCTTGGACAAGAAGAAGATCGCTTGGCCTCGCGCGCAGATCAGTTGGAAGAATTTGTCCATTA
CGTAAAAGGCGAGATCACCAAGGTAGTCGGCAAATAACTGTCAGACCAAGTTTACTCATATATACTTTAG
ATTGATTTAAAACTTCATTTTTAATTTAAAAGGATCTAGGTGAAGATCCTTTTTGATAATCTCATGACCA
AAATCCCTTAACGTGAGTTTTCGTTCCACTGAGCGTCAGACCCCGTAGAAAAGATCAAAGGATCTTCTTG
AGATCCTTTTTTTCTGCGCGTAATCTGCTGCTTGCAAACAAAAAAACCACCGCTACCAGCGGTGGTTTGT
TTGCCGGATCAAGAGCTACCAACTCTTTTTCCGAAGGTAACTGGCTTCAGCAGAGCGCAGATACCAAATA
CTGTTCTTCTAGTGTAGCCGTAGTTAGGCCACCACTTCAAGAACTCTGTAGCACCGCCTACATACCTCGC
TCTGCTAATCCTGTTACCAGTGGCTGCTGCCAGTGGCGATAAGTCGTGTCTTACCGGGTTGGACTCAAGA
CGATAGTTACCGGATAAGGCGCAGCGGTCGGGCTGAACGGGGGGTTCGTGCACACAGCCCAGCTTGGAGC
GAACGACCTACACCGAACTGAGATACCTACAGCGTGAGCTATGAGAAAGCGCCACGCTTCCCGAAGGGAG
AAAGGCGGACAGGTATCCGGTAAGCGGCAGGGTCGGAACAGGAGAGCGCACGAGGGAGCTTCCAGGGGGA
AACGCCTGGTATCTTTATAGTCCTGTCGGGTTTCGCCACCTCTGACTTGAGCGTCGATTTTTGTGATGCT
CGTCAGGGGGGCGGAGCCTATGGAAAAACGCCAGCAACGCGGCCTTTTTACGGTTCCTGGCCTTTTGCTG
GCCTTTTGCTCACATGTTCTTTCCTGCGTTATCCCCTGATTCTGTGGATAACCGTATTACCGCCTTTGAG
TGAGCTGATACCGCTCGCCGCAGCCGAACGACCGAGCGCAGCGAGTCAGTGAGCGAGGAAGCGGAAGAGC
GCCCAATACGCAAACCGCCTCTCCCCGCGCGTTGGCCGATTCATTAATCACTCTGTGGTCTCAGGAGTCA
TAGCGGTTGCCCAATCTAACTCAGGGAGCGACTTCAGCCCACAAAAAACACCACTGGGCCTACTGGGCTA
TTCCCATTATCATCTACATTGAAGGGATAGCAAGCTAATTTTTATGACGGCGATCGCCAAAAACAAAGAA
AATTCAGCAATTACCGTGGGTAGCAAAAAATCCCCATCTAAAGTTCAGTAAATATAGCTAGAACAACCAA
GCATTTTCGGCAAAGTACTATTCAGATAGAACGAGAAATGAGCTTGTTCTATCCGCCCGGGGCTGAGGCT
GTATAATCTACGACGGGCTGTCAAACATTGTGATACCATGGGCAGAAGAAAGGAAAAACGTCCCTGATCG
CCTTTTTGGGCACGGAGTAGGGCGTTACCCCGGCCCGTTCAACCACAAGTCCCTAAGATACATCGCCAAG
AAGTCTAGAGTAGTGGAGGTTACTAGAATGTGAGACCACGAA
Features (pLannotate 1.2.2; 6 found; start..end, strand, type, name):
    110..214     +  promoter       AmpR promoter: bla
    205..285     -  CDS            int (fragment): INT2_ECOLX - Protein inferred from homology: Swiss-Prot protein existence level 3. Putative integrase believed to be involved in the insertion of antibiotic resistance genes into plasmids and transposons. From Escherichia coli.
    373..429     +  CDS            GmR (fragment): gentamycin acetyltransferase; aacC1; confers resistance to gentamycin
    436..1224    +  CDS            aadA: S3AD_ECOLX - Experimental evidence at protein level: Swiss-Prot protein existence level 1. Mediates bacterial resistance to the antibiotics streptomycin and spectinomycin. From Escherichia coli.
   1398..1986    +  rep_origin     ori: high-copy-number ColE1/pMB1/pBR322/pUC origin of replication
   2169..2218    +  CDS            lacI (fragment): lac repressor; lacI; The lac repressor binds to the lac operator to inhibit transcription in E. coli. This inhibition can be relieved by adding lactose or isopropyl-β-D-thiogalactopyranoside (IPTG).
