[The description below was written by a language model from this plasmid's Addgene catalogue record and pLannotate feature annotations shown in this document.]
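Description:
pC0.054 is a Level 0 promoter part from the CyanoGate modular cloning suite, which extends the plant MoClo (Golden Gate) syntax to cyanobacterial engineering. It is built in the pICH41295 acceptor backbone, a small synthetic-biology vector with a high-copy ColE1/pUC-type origin for propagation in E. coli. Selection is with spectinomycin, conferred by the aadA aminoglycoside adenylyltransferase gene. In the feature table, aadA sits downstream of a bla-type promoter and is flanked by short integrase and gentamicin acetyltransferase fragments. These fragments, like the short lacI fragment near the cloning region, are most likely non-functional remnants of the cassette's and backbone's origins.

The payload is PpetE, a 451 bp promoter from the petE gene that the depositor describes as Cu2+-inducible; the record does not name the source organism. The part has been modified by adding a 22 bp synthetic ribosome binding site (RBS*) immediately upstream of the ATG position, and it lacks two nucleotides (positions 409 and 417) relative to the reference promoter. It was inserted through BpiI sites that were destroyed during cloning, as is usual for Level 0 MoClo assembly. Parts of this type are normally released with a second Type IIS enzyme and joined in a defined order with coding sequence and terminator parts to make Level 1 transcription units. The automated annotation does not detect the promoter insert itself and covers only backbone elements. Repository sequencing flagged possible sequence discrepancies within PpetE, so the insert should be checked against the annotated sequence file. The part is intended for building copper-regulated expression cassettes for cyanobacteria.
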