Addgene plasmid #119572: pC0.054
Purpose: Level 0 part. Promoter
Depositing lab: Alistair McCormick. Depositing organization: University of Edinburgh. Publication: CyanoGate: A Modular Cloning Suite for Engineering Cyanobacteria Based on the Plant MoClo Syntax. Vasudevan R, Gale GAR, Schiavon AA, Puzorjov A, Malin J, Gillespie MD, Vavitsas K, Zulkower V, Wang B, Howe CJ, Lea-Smith DJ, McCormick AJ. Plant Physiol. 2019 May;180(1):39-55. doi: 10.1104/pp.18.01401. Epub 2019 Feb 28. PubMed 30819783.
Backbone
  Vector backbone: PICH41295
  Backbone size w/o insert (bp): 2247
  Vector type: Synthetic Biology
Growth in bacteria
  Bacterial resistance: Spectinomycin, 50 μg/mL
  Growth temperature: 37°C
  Growth strain: DH5alpha
  Copy number: High Copy
Gene/Insert
  Gene/Insert name: PpetE
  Insert size (bp): 451
  Mutation: RBS* added (22 bp) upstream of ATG. Deletion of nt 409 and 417 in PpetE.
  Cloning method: Restriction Enzyme; 5′ cloning site BpiI (destroyed during cloning); 3′ cloning site BpiI (destroyed during cloning)
  Sequencing primers: 5′ ttgagtgagctgataccgct; 3′ GTCTCATGAGCGGATACATATTTGAATG
Terms and licenses: Academic/Nonprofit Terms; Industry Terms: Not Available to Industry
Depositor comments: Cu2+ inducible promoter from the PetE gene. Please visit https://www.biorxiv.org/content/10.1101/426700v1 for bioRxiv preprint. Addgene NGS identified potential sequence discrepancies in PpetE, see Genbank file for these annotations.
How to cite: pC0.054 was a gift from Alistair McCormick (Addgene plasmid # 119572 ; http://n2t.net/addgene:119572 ; RRID:Addgene_119572)
