>Addgene plasmid #119572 | pC0.054 | depositor partial sequence | sequence record 258466 | PpetE
TCATAGCGGTTGCCCAATCTAACTCAGGGAGCGACTTCAGCCCACAAAAAACACCACTGGGCCTACTGGG
CTATTCCCATTATCATCTACATTGAAGGGATAGCAAGCTAATTTTTATGACGGCGATCGCCAAAAACAAA
GAAAATTCAGCAATTACCGTGGGTAGCAAAAAATCCCCATCTAAAGTTCAGTAAATATAGCTAGAACAAC
CAAGCATTTTCGGCAAAGTACTATTCAGATAGAACGAGAAATGAGCTTGTTCTATCCGCCCGGGGCTGAG
GCTGTATAATCTACGACGGGCTGTCAAACATTGTGATACCATGGGCAGAAGAAAGGAAAAACGTCCCTGA
TCGCCTTTTTGGGCACGGAGTAGGGCGTTACCCCGGCCCGTTCAACCACAAGTCCCTATAGATACAATCG
CCAAGAAGTCTAGAGTAGTGGAGGTTACTAG
